Addgene plasmid #128402: pTrc99S-ssDsbA-TTlight-4xDQNAT
Purpose: Periplasmic expression of tetanus toxin light chain with C terminal 4xDQNAT glycosylation sites in E. coli
Depositing lab: Michael Jewett. Depositing organization: Northwestern University. Publication: On-demand biomanufacturing of protective conjugate vaccines. Stark JC, Jaroentomeechai T, Moeller TD, Hershewe JM, Warfel KF, Moricz BS, Martini AM, Dubner RS, Hsu KJ, Stevenson TC, Jones BD, DeLisa MP, Jewett MC. Sci Adv. 2021 Feb 3;7(6). pii: 7/6/eabe9444. doi: 10.1126/sciadv.abe9444. Print 2021 Feb. PubMed 33536221.
Backbone
  Vector backbone: pTrc99S
  Backbone size w/o insert (bp): 4535
  Total vector size (bp): 6022
  Vector type: Bacterial Expression
Growth in bacteria
  Bacterial resistance: Spectinomycin and Streptomycin, 50 & 50 μg/mL
  Growth temperature: 37°C
  Growth strain: DH5alpha
  Copy number: Low Copy
Gene/Insert
  Gene/Insert name: Tetanus toxin light chain domain
  Species: C. tetani
  Insert size (bp): 1482
  Mutation: Inactivating E234A mutation
  Promoter: trc
  Tag / fusion protein: 4xDQNAT glycosylation tag (C terminal on insert); 6xHis tag (C terminal on insert); DsbA signal sequence for periplasmic translocation (N terminal on backbone)
  Cloning method: Gibson Cloning
  Sequencing primers: 5′ GACAATTAATCATCCGGCTCG; 3′ GATTTAATCTGTATCAGG
Terms and licenses: Academic/Nonprofit Terms; Industry Terms: Not Available to Industry
How to cite: pTrc99S-ssDsbA-TTlight-4xDQNAT was a gift from Michael Jewett (Addgene plasmid # 128402 ; http://n2t.net/addgene:128402 ; RRID:Addgene_128402)
