[The description below was written by a language model from this plasmid's Addgene catalogue record and pLannotate feature annotations shown in this document.]
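Description:
pTrc99S-ssDsbA-TTlight-4xDQNAT is a bacterial expression plasmid of about 6 kb built on pTrc99S, a spectinomycin/streptomycin-selectable variant of the pTrc99 family. The feature table shows how that backbone was derived. An intact aadA (SmR) gene sits between short remnants of the β-lactamase coding sequence, downstream of the AmpR promoter and fragments of an integron Pc promoter and a gentamicin resistance gene, so the original ampicillin marker has been replaced. Replication relies on a ColE1/pMB1-type origin with the pBR322 bom region and only a fragment of rop. The annotation software labels this origin class as high copy, whereas the catalogue lists the plasmid as low copy.

The expression cassette is driven by the trc promoter, a trp/lac UV5 hybrid, followed by a lac operator. A plasmid-borne lacI gene under the lacIq promoter keeps transcription repressed until IPTG is added. The open reading frame begins with the DsbA signal sequence, which directs the protein to the periplasm. This is fused to the Clostridium tetani tetanus toxin light chain domain carrying an E234A substitution recorded as inactivating; this domain is the toxin's zinc endopeptidase. According to the catalogue, the C terminus carries four tandem DQNAT sequons, which are acceptor motifs for bacterial N-linked glycosylation, and a 6xHis tag for purification. These short tags are not annotated separately in the feature table. Transcription ends at the rrnB T1 and T2 terminators.

The plasmid is intended for producing a periplasmic, glycosylation-competent carrier protein in E. coli, in the context of work on conjugate vaccine biomanufacturing.
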