Features (pLannotate 1.2.2; 20 found; start..end, strand, type, name):
    101..130     +  promoter       trc promoter: strong E. coli promoter; hybrid between the trp and lac UV5 promoters
    138..154     +  protein_bind   lac operator: The lac repressor binds to the lac operator to inhibit transcription in E. coli. This inhibition can be relieved by adding lactose or isopropyl-β-D-thiogalactopyranoside (IPTG). lac repressor encoded by lacI
    181..237     +  CDS            DsbA (fragment): bacterial periplasmic oxidoreductase; dsbA
    256..1626    +  CDS            tetX (fragment): TETX_CLOTE - Experimental evidence at protein level: Swiss-Prot protein existence level 1. Tetanus toxin acts by inhibiting neurotransmitter release. It binds to peripheral neuronal synapses, is internalized and moves by retrograde transport up the axon into the spinal cord where it can move between postsynaptic and presynaptic neurons. It inhibits neurotransmitter release by acting as a zinc endopeptidase that catalyzes the hydrolysis of the '76-Gln-|-Phe-77' bond of synaptobrevin-2. From Clostridium tetani (strain Massachusetts / E88).
   1827..1942    +  ncRNA          5S rRNA: Accession: RF00001 - 5S ribosomal RNA
   1946..2032    +  terminator     rrnB T1 terminator: Escherichia coli rrnB; transcription terminator T1 from the E. coli rrnB gene
   2124..2151    +  terminator     rrnB T2 terminator: transcription terminator T2 from the E. coli rrnB gene
   2170..2261    +  promoter       AmpR promoter: bla
   2262..2289    +  CDS            AmpR (fragment): β-lactamase; bla; confers resistance to ampicillin, carbenicillin, and related antibiotics
   2325..2348    +  promoter       Pc promoter (fragment): intI1 (promoter lies within the coding sequence); class 1 integron promoter
   2524..2580    +  CDS            GmR (fragment): gentamycin acetyltransferase; aacC1; confers resistance to gentamycin
   2587..3378    +  CDS            SmR: aminoglycoside adenylyltransferase (Murphy, 1985); aadA; confers resistance to spectinomycin and streptomycin
   3416..3450    +  CDS            bla(M) (fragment): β-lactamase lacking the signal sequence; bla(M); allows cytosolic expression of β-lactamase
   3622..4210    +  rep_origin     ori: high-copy-number ColE1/pMB1/pBR322/pUC origin of replication
   4396..4536    -  misc_feature   bom: basis of mobility region from pBR322
   4638..4678    -  CDS            rop (fragment): Rop protein, which maintains plasmids at low copy number; rop
   4722..4799    +  promoter       lacIq promoter: lacI (mutant); In the lacIq allele, a single base change in the promoter boosts expression of the lacI gene about 10-fold.
   4800..5882    +  CDS            lacI: lac repressor; lacI; The lac repressor binds to the lac operator to inhibit transcription in E. coli. This inhibition can be relieved by adding lactose or isopropyl-β-D-thiogalactopyranoside (IPTG).
   5924..5941    +  promoter       tet promoter (fragment): E. coli promoter for tetracycline efflux protein gene
   5937..25      -  CDS            yciV (fragment) (across the origin): RNAAM_ECOLI - Also known as trpH From Escherichia coli (strain K12).
>Addgene plasmid #128402 | pTrc99S-ssDsbA-TTlight-4xDQNAT | addgene full sequence | sequence record 263357 | Addgene NGS Result
TCACTGCATAATTCGTGTCGCTCAAGGCGCACTCCCGTTCTGGATAATGTTTTTTGCGCCGACATCATAA
CGGTTCTGGCAAATATTCTGAAATGAGCTGTTGACAATTAATCATCCGGCTCGTATAATGTGTGGAATTG
TGAGCGGATAACAATTTCACACAGGAAACAGACCATGGGCATGAAAAAGATTTGGCTGGCGCTGGCTGGT
TTAGTTTTAGCGTTTAGCGCATCGGCGTCTAGAGGCCGGCTCGGCCTTCCTATCACCATCAATAACTTCC
GCTACTCAGATCCAGTGAACAACGACACTATTATTATGATGGAACCCCCCTATTGCAAGGGATTAGATAT
CTATTATAAAGCCTTCAAGATTACCGATCGTATCTGGATTGTCCCCGAGCGCTACGAATTCGGGACCAAA
CCCGAAGATTTTAATCCACCAAGCAGCTTGATCGAGGGTGCTTCGGAGTACTATGATCCCAACTACCTGC
GTACCGATTCGGATAAAGACCGTTTTCTGCAGACGATGGTAAAACTTTTCAATCGTATTAAGAATAATGT
CGCGGGCGAAGCCTTATTGGATAAGATTATCAATGCGATTCCTTATCTTGGCAACAGTTACTCGTTACTG
GACAAGTTTGATACGAATTCAAATAGCGTGAGTTTTAACCTGTTGGAACAGGACCCTTCAGGCGCGACCA
CTAAAAGCGCAATGTTAACCAACTTAATCATTTTTGGACCCGGTCCCGTATTGAACAAAAATGAGGTTCG
CGGGATCGTACTGCGTGTAGACAATAAGAATTACTTTCCGTGCCGCGATGGCTTTGGCTCGATTATGCAA
ATGGCGTTTTGCCCAGAGTACGTGCCAACATTCGACAATGTCATCGAAAATATCACCTCTCTGACCATCG
GAAAGAGTAAATATTTCCAAGATCCTGCTTTGTTGCTGATGCATGCCCTGATCCATGTGTTACATGGTTT
ATACGGTATGCAAGTTTCTTCGCACGAAATTATTCCCTCGAAACAGGAAATTTACATGCAACATACATAC
CCGATTAGTGCGGAGGAGCTGTTCACCTTTGGCGGGCAGGACGCGAATTTAATCTCTATTGATATCAAGA
ACGACTTATATGAAAAGACATTGAACGACTACAAAGCAATCGCAAACAAACTGAGTCAGGTCACCTCATG
CAATGACCCGAACATTGATATTGACAGTTATAAGCAGATCTACCAACAAAAATACCAATTTGATAAGGAT
TCTAATGGTCAATATATTGTGAACGAGGATAAGTTTCAGATTCTTTATAATAGCATCATGTATGGTTTTA
CTGAGATTGAGCTGGGGAAAAAATTCAACATTAAAACCCGTCTTTCGTATTTTTCGATGAACCACGATCC
CGTTAAAATTCCGAACTTACTGGATGACACTATCTATAACGACACCGAAGGATTTAACATTGAGAGCAAG
GATCTGAAGTCTGAATACAAGGGCCAAAACATGCGCGTAAATACGAATGCCTTCCGCAATGTCGATGGAT
CGGGACTGGTGAGCAAATTGATCGGCTTATGTAAGAAGATTATCCCGCCTACAAACATCCGTGAGAACTT
ATACAACCGCACTGCCCTCGAGGATCAGAACGCGACCGGCGGTGACCAAAATGCCACAGGTGGCGATCAA
AACGCCACCGGCGGTGACCAGAATGCGACAGTCGACCATCACCATCATCACCATTAAAAGCTTGGCTGTT
TTGGCGGATGAGAGAAGATTTTCAGCCTGATACAGATTAAATCAGAACGCAGAAGCGGTCTGATAAAACA
GAATTTGCCTGGCGGCAGTAGCGCGGTGGTCCCACCTGACCCCATGCCGAACTCAGAAGTGAAACGCCGT
AGCGCCGATGGTAGTGTGGGGTCTCCCCATGCGAGAGTAGGGAACTGCCAGGCATCAAATAAAACGAAAG
GCTCAGTCGAAAGACTGGGCCTTTCGTTTTATCTGTTGTTTGTCGGTGAACGCTCTCCTGAGTAGGACAA
ATCCGCCGGGAGCGGATTTGAACGTTGCGAAGCAACGGCCCGGAGGGTGGCGGGCAGGACGCCCGCCATA
AACTGCCAGGCATCAAATTAAGCAGAAGGCCATCCTGACGGATGGCCTTTTTGCGTTTCTACAAACTCTT
TTGTTTATTTTTCTAAATACATTCAAATATGTATCCGCTCATGAGACAATAACCCTGATAAATGCTTCAA
TAATATTGAAAAAGGAAGAGTATGAGTATTCAACATTTCCGTGTCGCCCGACGTCGATATCCGGATGAAG
GCACGAACCCAGTGGACATAAGCCTGTTCGGTTCGTAAGCTGTAATGCAAGTAGCGTATGCGCTCACGCA
ACTGGTCCAGAACCTTGACCGAACGCAGCGGTGGTAACGGCGCAGTGGCGGTTTTCATGGCTTGTTATGA
CTGTTTTTTTGGGGTACAGTCTATGCCTCGGGCATCCAAGCAGCAAGCGCGTTACGCCGTGGGTCGATGT
TTGATGTTATGGAGCAGCAACGATGTTACGCAGCAGGGCAGTCGCCCTAAAACAAAGTTAAACATCATGA
GGGAAGCGGTGATCGCCGAAGTATCGACTCAACTATCAGAGGTAGTTGGCGTCATCGAGCGCCATCTCGA
ACCGACGTTGCTGGCCGTACATTTGTACGGCTCCGCAGTGGATGGCGGCCTGAAGCCACACAGTGATATT
GATTTGCTGGTTACGGTGACCGTAAGGCTTGATGAAACAACGCGGCGAGCTTTGATCAACGACCTTTTGG
AAACTTCGGCTTCCCCTGGAGAGAGCGAGATTCTCCGCGCTGTAGAAGTCACCATTGTTGTGCACGACGA
CATCATTCCGTGGCGTTATCCAGCTAAGCGCGAACTGCAATTTGGAGAATGGCAGCGCAATGACATTCTT
GCAGGTATCTTCGAGCCAGCCACGATCGACATTGATCTGGCTATCTTGCTGACAAAAGCAAGAGAACATA
GCGTTGCCTTGGTAGGTCCAGCGGCGGAGGAACTCTTTGATCCGGTTCCTGAACAGGATCTATTTGAGGC
GCTAAATGAAACCTTAACGCTATGGAACTCGCCGCCCGACTGGGCTGGCGATGAGCGAAATGTAGTGCTT
ACGTTGTCCCGCATTTGGTACAGCGCAGTAACCGGCAAAATCGCGCCGAAGGATGTCGCTGCCGACTGGG
CAATGGAGCGCCTGCCGGCCCAGTATCAGCCCGTCATACTTGAAGCTAGACAGGCTTATCTTGGACAAGA
AGAAGATCGCTTGGCCTCGCGCGCAGATCAGTTGGAAGAATTTGTCCACTACGTGAAAGGCGAGATCACC
AAGGTAGTCGGCAAATAATGTCTAACAATTCGTTCAAGCCGACGGATATCCTCGAGCTGAGATAGGTGCC
TCACTGATTAAGCATTGGTAACTGTCAGACCAAGTTTACTCATATATACTTTAGATTGATTTAAAACTTC
ATTTTTAATTTAAAAGGATCTAGGTGAAGATCCTTTTTGATAATCTCATGACCAAAATCCCTTAACGTGA
GTTTTCGTTCCACTGAGCGTCAGACCCCGTAGAAAAGATCAAAGGATCTTCTTGAGATCCTTTTTTTCTG
CGCGTAATCTGCTGCTTGCAAACAAAAAAACCACCGCTACCAGCGGTGGTTTGTTTGCCGGATCAAGAGC
TACCAACTCTTTTTCCGAAGGTAACTGGCTTCAGCAGAGCGCAGATACCAAATACTGTCCTTCTAGTGTA
GCCGTAGTTAGGCCACCACTTCAAGAACTCTGTAGCACCGCCTACATACCTCGCTCTGCTAATCCTGTTA
CCAGTGGCTGCTGCCAGTGGCGATAAGTCGTGTCTTACCGGGTTGGACTCAAGACGATAGTTACCGGATA
AGGCGCAGCGGTCGGGCTGAACGGGGGGTTCGTGCACACAGCCCAGCTTGGAGCGAACGACCTACACCGA
ACTGAGATACCTACAGCGTGAGCTATGAGAAAGCGCCACGCTTCCCGAAGGGAGAAAGGCGGACAGGTAT
CCGGTAAGCGGCAGGGTCGGAACAGGAGAGCGCACGAGGGAGCTTCCAGGGGGAAACGCCTGGTATCTTT
ATAGTCCTGTCGGGTTTCGCCACCTCTGACTTGAGCGTCGATTTTTGTGATGCTCGTCAGGGGGGCGGAG
CCTATGGAAAAACGCCAGCAACGCGGCCTTTTTACGGTTCCTGGCCTTTTGCTGGCCTTTTGCTCACATG
TTCTTTCCTGCGTTATCCCCTGATTCTGTGGATAACCGTATTACCGCCTTTGAGTGAGCTGATACCGCTC
GCCGCAGCCGAACGACCGAGCGCAGCGAGTCAGTGAGCGAGGAAGCGGAAGAGCGCCTGATGCGGTATTT
TCTCCTTACGCATCTGTGCGGTATTTCACACCGCATATGGTGCACTCTCAGTACAATCTGCTCTGATGCC
GCATAGTTAAGCCAGTATACACTCCGCTATCGCTACGTGACTGGGTCATGGCTGCGCCCCGACACCCGCC
AACACCCGCTGACTCGCCCTGACGGGCTTGTCTGCTCCCGGCATCCGCTTACAGACAAGCTGTGACCGTC
TCCGGGAGCTGCATGTGTCAGAGGTTTTCACCGTCATCACCGAAACGCGCGAGGCAGCAGATCAATTCGC
GCGCGAAGGCGAAGCGGCATGCATTTACGTTGACACCATCGAATGGTGCAAAACCTTTCGCGGTATGGCA
TGATAGCGCCCGGAAGAGAGTCAATTCAGGGTGGTGAATGTGAAACCAGTAACGTTATACGATGTCGCAG
AGTATGCCGGTGTCTCTTATCAGACCGTTTCCCGCGTGGTGAACCAGGCCAGCCACGTTTCTGCGAAAAC
GCGGGAAAAAGTGGAAGCGGCGATGGCGGAGCTGAATTACATTCCCAACCGCGTGGCACAACAACTGGCG
GGCAAACAGTCGTTGCTGATTGGCGTTGCCACCTCCAGTCTGGCCCTGCACGCGCCGTCGCAAATTGTCG
CGGCGATTAAATCTCGCGCCGATCAACTGGGTGCCAGCGTGGTGGTGTCGATGGTAGAACGAAGCGGCGT
CGAAGCCTGTAAAGCGGCGGTGCACAATCTTCTCGCGCAACGCGTCAGTGGGCTGATCATTAACTATCCG
CTGGATGACCAGGATGCCATTGCTGTGGAAGCTGCCTGCACTAATGTTCCGGCGTTATTTCTTGATGTCT
CTGACCAGACACCCATCAACAGTATTATTTTCTCCCATGAAGACGGTACGCGACTGGGCGTGGAGCATCT
GGTCGCATTGGGTCACCAGCAAATCGCGCTGTTAGCGGGCCCATTAAGTTCTGTCTCGGCGCGTCTGCGT
CTGGCTGGCTGGCATAAATATCTCACTCGCAATCAAATTCAGCCGATAGCGGAACGGGAAGGCGACTGGA
GTGCCATGTCCGGTTTTCAACAAACCATGCAAATGCTGAATGAGGGCATCGTTCCCACTGCGATGCTGGT
TGCCAACGATCAGATGGCGCTGGGCGCAATGCGCGCCATTACCGAGTCCGGGCTGCGCGTTGGTGCGGAT
ATCTCGGTAGTGGGATACGACGATACCGAAGACAGCTCATGTTATATCCCGCCGTTAACCACCATCAAAC
AGGATTTTCGCCTGCTGGGGCAAACCAGCGTGGACCGCTTGCTGCAACTCTCTCAGGGCCAGGCGGTGAA
GGGCAATCAGCTGTTGCCCGTCTCACTGGTGAAAAGAAAAACCACCCTGGCGCCCAATACGCAAACCGCC
TCTCCCCGCGCGTTGGCCGATTCATTAATGCAGCTGGCACGACAGGTTTCCCGACTGGAAAGCGGGCAGT
GAGCGCAACGCAATTAATGTAAGTTAGCGCGAATTGATCTGGTTTGACAGCTTATCATCGACTGCACGGT
GCACCAATGCTTCTGGCGTCAGGCAGCCATCGGAAGCTGTGGTATGGCTGTGCAGGTCGTAAA
